Addgene plasmid #120083: pAM4941 (pCV0053)
Purpose: Cyanobacteria cloning vector. Chromosomal integration into Synechococcus elongatus neutral site 3 (NS3).
Depositing lab: Susan Golden. Depositing organization: University of California, San Diego (UCSD). Publication: Broad-host-range vector system for synthetic biology and biotechnology in cyanobacteria. Taton A, Unglaub F, Wright NE, Zeng WY, Paz-Yepez J, Brahamsha B, Palenik B, Peterson TC, Haerizadeh F, Golden SS, Golden JW. Nucleic Acids Res. 2014 Jul 29. pii: gku673. 10.1093/nar/gku673 PubMed 25074377.
Backbone
  Vector backbone: S7942NS3-RK2BOM_aacC1_ccdB-SwaI
  Backbone size w/o insert (bp): 4705
  Modifications to backbone: Plasmid assembled from 3 CYANO-VECTOR modular devices: pCVD025 / CV-S7942NS3-RK2BOM: The device comprises the chromosome integration site NSIII for Synechococcus elongatus PCC7942. The device has an origin of replication for E. coli and a bom site for conjugal transfer, which are derived from pBR322. The device also comprises a Tetracycline resistance marker. pCVD001 / CV-aacC1: The device confers gentamicin (Gm) resistance. pCVD015 / CV-ccdB-SwaI: The device comprises the ccdB gene (toxic for commonly used E. coli cell line), which can be taken out with the SwaI endonuclease and swapped for the sequence(s) of interest using adaptors optimized for seamless assembly reaction.
  Vector type: other
Growth in bacteria
  Bacterial resistance: Gentamicin, 10 μg/mL
  Growth temperature: 37°C
  Growth strain: ccdB Survival
  Copy number: Unknown
Gene/Insert
  Gene/Insert name: Plasmid assembled from 3 CYANO-VECTOR modular devices: CV-S7942NS3-RK2BOM, CV-aacC1, CV-ccdB-SwaI
  Species: Synechococcus elongatus PCC 7942
  Cloning method: Gibson Cloning
  Sequencing primers: 5′ Unknown
Terms and licenses: Academic/Nonprofit Terms; Industry Terms: Not Available to Industry
How to cite: pAM4941 (pCV0053) was a gift from Susan Golden (Addgene plasmid # 120083 ; http://n2t.net/addgene:120083 ; RRID:Addgene_120083)
