[The description below was written by a language model from this plasmid's Addgene catalogue record and pLannotate feature annotations shown in this document.]
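Description:
pAM4941 (pCV0053) is a cyanobacterial cloning vector from the modular CYANO-VECTOR system, designed for chromosomal integration of cargo into neutral site 3 (NS3) of Synechococcus elongatus PCC 7942. It is about 4.7 kb and was built by Gibson assembly from three devices. The first, CV-S7942NS3-RK2BOM, supplies the NS3 homology regions that direct recombination into the cyanobacterial chromosome, together with an E. coli origin of replication and a transfer function for conjugal mobilisation. The feature table shows a ColE1/pBR322-type ori and an incP (RK2-type) oriT with an adjacent traJ fragment. This fits the "RK2BOM" device name, although the catalogue text describes the bom site as pBR322-derived. The catalogue also says this device carries a tetracycline resistance marker, but no such gene is annotated, and the NS3 arms themselves are not annotated either.

The second device, CV-aacC1, provides gentamicin resistance through the aacC1 acetyltransferase gene driven by the class 1 integron Pc promoter. It is the listed selection marker in E. coli, and since it presumably lies between the homology arms it would also select for integrants. The third device, CV-ccdB-SwaI, is a counter-selectable placeholder: a ccdB toxin gene preceded by a ccdA fragment and followed by an rrnB T2 terminator. SwaI digestion releases ccdB so that sequences of interest can be inserted by seamless assembly. Plasmids that retain ccdB kill standard E. coli strains, so the empty vector must be kept in a ccdB-tolerant host. The short matches to a PDK intron and a phage P2 W protein are probably spurious annotation hits. No promoter or gene of interest is present; the plasmid is an empty recipient for building NS3 integration constructs.
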