Features (pLannotate 1.2.2; 10 found; start..end, strand, type, name):
    845..1433    +  rep_origin     ori: high-copy-number ColE1/pMB1/pBR322/pUC origin of replication
   1616..1641    -  CDS            traJ (fragment): oriT-recognizing protein; traJ
   1674..1783    -  oriT           oriT: incP origin of transfer
   2937..3470    -  CDS            GmR: gentamycin acetyltransferase; aacC1; confers resistance to gentamycin
   3659..3687    -  promoter       Pc promoter: intI1 (promoter lies within the coding sequence); class 1 integron promoter
   3929..4015    +  intron         PDK intron (fragment): pdk; modified pyruvate orthophosphate dikinase intron from Flaveria trinervia 3.0
   4106..4264    +  CDS            ccdA (fragment): CCDA_ECO57 - Also known as H, letA. Experimental evidence at protein level: Swiss-Prot protein existence level 1. Antitoxin component of a type II toxin-antitoxin (TA) system which inhibits the post-segregational killing (PSK) of plasmid-free cells, also referred to as a plasmid addiction system. Binds to and blocks the activity of CcdB; will also remove bound CcdB protein from the CcdB-GyrA complex by forming a CcdA-CcdB complex, a process termed rejuvenation. Functions as a transcriptional corepressor for the ccdAB operon, repression also requires CcdB (By similarity). From Escherichia coli
   4269..4571    +  CDS            ccdB: CCDB_ECOLI - Also known as G, letB, letD. Experimental evidence at protein level: Swiss-Prot protein existence level 1. Toxic component of a type II toxin-antitoxin (TA) system, functioning in plasmid maintainence. Responsible for the post- segregational killing (PSK) of plasmid-free cells, also referred to as a plasmid addiction system. Half-life of over 2 hours. Cell killing by CcdB is accompanied by filamentation, defects in chromosome and plasmid segregation, defects in cell division, formation of anucleate cells, decreased DNA synthesis and plasmid loss. Interferes with the activity of DN
   4642..4669    +  terminator     rrnB T2 terminator: transcription terminator T2 from the E. coli rrnB gene
   4701..125     -  CDS            W (fragment) (across the origin): BPW_BPP2 - Protein inferred from homology: Swiss-Prot protein existence level 3. Baseplate protein that is part of the outer wedges of the baseplate. Probably plays a role as a connector between the central and peripheral parts of the baseplate. Plays a role in tail assembly. From Escherichia phage P2 (Bacteriophage P2).
>Addgene plasmid #120083 | pAM4941 (pCV0053) | addgene full sequence | sequence record 234462 | Addgene NGS Result
TCTAGACGTGAGCCGTAGTCCCGTCGCCAGACGCGGGTGCCCACGGGCGTCGTCAGGATGTCCGTAATTG
ACTGCCGGAGGTGGTCAATGCCCTTCAGCTCCTTGCCACTGTCACGGCTCATGCCTCGGGTCATTAGTCG
CCCGCTCCGGTATCTTCACTGGCTTCGATGATTGCCGCCCCGCAGCTGCAGAGGTCACCGATCCGAGCAG
TCGGCCTCTGGTTGGTAAAGACCGTGCGACTGCCGGTGATGATCGTGTTCAAGCCATGCAGGGGGCAGGC
GTGAAGGTCATCCTTTCGGGCCACGGGGCGGCTGTTGACGAAGGTGTCGTCGCTCCCGGTGATGATGATC
CCGCCGTGATCGGTCACGTCGTTTAGTCGAGCGATGCCTGGCGTCGTAGTCACGGGTTTAGGTCAATACG
ACTTGCGGTCACTGTAACGTTGCCCTCGGCGGTCACGTTAACGTCGCCTTGGGCTTCGACTTGCGCCTCC
TGCACAAGGATCACAATCCGTCCTTGGGCTGCGGTGAGGTCGATCTTGTACTCATGCGCTTCGCGGTCGT
ACTGGATGATTGAGTCATCCTCGAACTGCGTCTTTTGGATCGTTTCTTTGTCCTCGATCTGGGGGTAGTC
AGTCGAGAACGCGCCGGGCATCGCGAAGCCCTGACTGATCTCGCCGGAGGGGGCCATCACGACGACGGCC
TCACCGACCTCGGGCGCCCACCAGAACCGATCCTTGCCCGCTCGCTGCGTGAGCCACGGAATCCAGTCAG
TGAGGAGCAGCGCCTCGCCGCTCTCCTCGTCTTCCTCGAGCGTCAGACCCCGTAGAAAAGATCAAAGGAT
CTTCTTGAGATCCTTTTTTTCTGCGCGTAATCTGCTGCTTGCAAACAAAAAAACCACCGCTACCAGCGGT
GGTTTGTTTGCCGGATCAAGAGCTACCAACTCTTTTTCCGAAGGTAACTGGCTTCAGCAGAGCGCAGATA
CCAAATACTGTCCTTCTAGTGTAGCCGTAGTTAGGCCACCACTTCAAGAACTCTGTAGCACCGCCTACAT
ACCTCGCTCTGCTAATCCTGTTACCAGTGGCTGCTGCCAGTGGCGATAAGTCGTGTCTTACCGGGTTGGA
CTCAAGACGATAGTTACCGGATAAGGCGCAGCGGTCGGGCTGAACGGGGGGTTCGTGCACACAGCCCAGC
TTGGAGCGAACGACCTACACCGAACTGAGATACCTACAGCGTGAGCTATGAGAAAGCGCCACGCTTCCCG
AAGGGAGAAAGGCGGACAGGTATCCGGTAAGCGGCAGGGTCGGAACAGGAGAGCGCACGAGGGAGCTTCC
AGGGGGAAACGCCTGGTATCTTTATAGTCCTGTCGGGTTTCGCCACCTCTGACTTGAGCGTCGATTTTTG
TGATGCTCGTCAGGGGGGCGGAGCCTATGGAAAAACGCCAGCAACGCGGCCTTTTTACGGTTCCTGGCCT
TTTGCTGGCCTTTTGCTCACATGTTCTTTCCTGCGTTATCCCCTGATTCTGTGGATAACCGTATTACCGC
CTTTGAGTGAGCTGATACCGCTCGCCGCAGCCGAACGACCGAGCGCAGCGAGTCAGTGAGCGAGGAAGCG
GAAGACTGGTTGGCTTGGTTTCATCAGCCATCCGCTTGCCCTCATCTGTTACGCCGGCGGTAGCCGGCCA
GCCTCGCAGAGCAGGATTCCCGTTGAGCACCGCCAGGTGCGAATAAGGGACAGTGAAGAAGGAACACCCG
CTCGCGGGTGGGCCTACTTCACCTATCCTGCCCGGCTGACGCCGTTGGATACACCAAGGAAAGTCTACAC
GAACCCTTTGGCAAAATCCTGTATATCGTGCGAAAAAGGATGGATATACCGAAAAAATCGCTATAATGAC
CCCGAAGCAGGGTTATGCAGCGGAAGATCCCTGACGGGCTTGTCTGCTCCCGCCATCCGCTTACAGACAA
GCTCCGCGCGTCGTGATGTCGAAACCCAAGCCACCCTCAGAGGTGAAGGCCGCTTCGAGCACATCGGGAA
GCGTGTCGACGACGGTGCTCGGTGCCTCGGGTAAGAGCCAGATAGATGCGGTGACGTTCACCGTCGCGAT
CGTGGCGGGAACCACGGTCACTGCGTCCGTTACAACTCGCACGTCGTCGGCCAGCACGACTGACTCGACG
GCTTCGATTAGCCCGGGAGAGGCAAGGCCATCAGGCTCGGTAGACAGAATGCTGATTAACACCTCGCCGG
GAGCAGGGCTGCTCACAGCCGCGTCCTTCACCCGTGGGTCAGCCGTCAGCGCTTGATAGCGGTACCAGGC
CGCACCGCCTGCGGTCGAGCTGCCCTTGATCCGCTCGATGGTGCGATCGCGAAGCTCGCCATCCGGCTCA
TTCGGCTGCCGCACCACGCCGTAGAACGCGGCAAGGTTGTCGAGGTCGGGGCCGTTTGAGTAGCGAAGCA
GTGTCGCAAGAAGTGCGTCGTTGATCCGCTGACGCAGGATCAGCTCGCGGGCTGCGCAGACCTCCAGCAG
CTTGATGACCGGGTCGGATTCGAGGATGGCGGTGTAGCTGGCGTCACGCGATCGCAGGTCGTCGATCAAG
TCCTGCAGGATCAGTTCAAAGTCCAGCGCTTCGATGATGGTGGGCGCGGGAATCGTAGCAAAGTCAAGAA
CGGTCATGAGACGACTAAGCCCTCCAGCGTGATACGCCTGCCCTCGGGGATGTAGTAGCCGATCAGGTTC
AGCTCGACTTGACCAGCTGCGCTGGCTGAGACGATGCGAACCTTCTCCAGCTTCAGCCGTGGCTCCCAGC
GATCGAGCGCTTCAGCTGTGGCCGCCACCAGGTCAACGATGAGGGACTGGTTGATCGGTCGCTAGCATCG
CGCGCGCGCGCGCGGATGCTAGCGGCGCGCCAAAAAAAAGCCCGCTCATTAGGCGGGCTGGCCGGCTTAG
GTGGCGGTACTTGGGTCAATATCAAAGTGCATCACTTCTTCCCGTATGCCCAACTTTGTATAGAGAGCCA
CTGCGGGATCGTCACCGTAATCTGCTTGCACGTAGATCACATAAGCACCAAGCGCGTTGGCCTCATGCTT
GAGGAGATTGATGAGCGCGGTGGCAATGCCCTGCCTCCGGTGCTCGCCGGAGACTGCGAGATCATAGATA
TAGATCTCACTACGCGGCTGCTCAAACTTGGGCAGAACGTAAGCCGCGAGAGCGCCAACAACCGCTTCTT
GGTCGAAGGCAGCAAGCGCGATGAATGTCTTACTACGGAGCAAGTTCCCGAGGTAATCGGAGTCCGGCTG
ATGTTGGGAGTAGGTGGCTACGTCTCCGAACTCACGACCGAAAAGATCAAGAGCAGCCCGCATGGATTTG
ACTTGGTCAGGGCCGAGCCTACATGTGCGAATGATGCCCATACTTGAGCCACCTAACTTTGTTTTAGGGC
GACTGCCCTGCTGCGTAACATCGTTGCTGCTGCGTAACATCGTTGCTGCTCCATAACATCAAACATCGAC
CCACGGCGTAACGCGCTTGCTGCTTGGATGCCCGAGGCATAGACTGTACAAAAAAACAGTCATAACAAGC
CATGAAAACCGCCACTGCGCCGTTACCACCGCTGCGTTCGGTCAAGGTTCTGGACCAGTTGCGTGAGCGC
ATACGCTACTTGCATTACAGTTTACGAACCGAACAGGCTTATGTCAACTGGGTTCGTGCCTTCATCCGTT
TCCACGGTGTGCGTCACCCGGCAACCTTGGGCAGCAGCGAAGTCGAGGCATTTCTGTCCTGGCTGGCGAA
CGAGCGCAAGGTTTCGGTCTCCACGACCGGTATCCCGCCGCCGCCGCCGGATACCGGTTAATAGTACCTG
TGAAGTGAAAAATGGCGCACATTGTGCGACATTTTTTTCTCGAGCAGGTAGTCGGCCAATAACCCAGGGA
TTTAAATACGCGTGGATCCGGCTTACTAAAAGCCAGATAACAGTATGCGTATTTGCGCGCTGATTTTTGC
GGTATAAGAATATATACTGATATGTATACCCGAAGTATGTCAAAAAGAGGTATGCTATGAAGCAGCGTAT
TACAGTGACAGTTGACAGCGACAGCTATCAGTTGCTCAAGGCATATATGATGTCAATATCTCCGGTCTGG
TAAGCACAACCATGCAGAATGAAGCCCGTCGTCTGCGTGCCGAACGCTGGAAAGCGGAAAATCAGGAAGG
GATGGCTGAGGTCGCCCGGTTTATTGAAATGAACGGCTCTTTTGCTGACGAGAACAGGGGCTGGTGAAAT
GCAGTTTAAGGTTTACACCTATAAAAGAGAGAGCCGTTATCGTCTGTTTGTGGATGTACAGAGTGATATT
ATTGACACGCCCGGGCGACGGATGGTGATCCCCCTGGCCAGTGCACGTCTGCTGTCAGATAAAGTCTCCC
GTGAACTTTACCCGGTGGTGCATATCGGGGATGAAAGCTGGCGCATGATGACCACCGATATGGCCAGTGT
GCCGGTCTCCGTTATCGGGGAAGAAGTGGCTGATCTCAGCCACCGCGAAAATGACATCAAAAACGCCATT
AACCTGATGTTCTGGGGAATATAAATGTCAGGCTCCCTTATACACAGCCAGTCTGCAGGTCGACATTTAA
ATGAAGGAGCTCCCCGGCAGGAGAAGGCCATCCTGACGGATGGCCTTTTTGAAGCTTTCTAGAATCGGGG
GCCCCCGGGGGGAT
